Addgene plasmid #22881: pSGFP2-C1
Depositing lab: Dorus Gadella. Depositing organization: University of Amsterdam. Publication: Improved green and blue fluorescent proteins for expression in bacteria and mammalian cells. Kremers GJ, Goedhart J, van den Heuvel DJ, Gerritsen HC, Gadella TW. Biochemistry. 2007 Mar 27. 46(12):3775-83. 10.1021/bi0622874 PubMed 17323929.
Backbone
  Vector backbone: pEGFP-C1
  Backbone manufacturer: Clontech
  Backbone size w/o insert (bp): 4000
  Vector type: Mammalian Expression
  Selectable markers: Neomycin (select with G418)
Growth in bacteria
  Bacterial resistance: Kanamycin, 50 μg/mL
  Growth temperature: 37°C
  Growth strain: DH5alpha
  Copy number: High Copy
Gene/Insert
  Gene/Insert name: SGFP2
  Species: A. victoria
  Insert size (bp): 720
  Cloning method: Restriction Enzyme; 5′ cloning site AgeI (not destroyed); 3′ cloning site BsrGI (not destroyed)
  Sequencing primers: 5′ CMV
Terms and licenses: Academic/Nonprofit Terms; Industry Terms: Not Available to Industry
How to cite: pSGFP2-C1 was a gift from Dorus Gadella (Addgene plasmid # 22881 ; http://n2t.net/addgene:22881 ; RRID:Addgene_22881)
