[The description below was written by a language model from this plasmid's Addgene catalogue record and pLannotate feature annotations shown in this document.]
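Description:
pSGFP2-C1 is a mammalian expression plasmid built on the Clontech pEGFP-C1 backbone, in which the original fluorescent protein coding sequence has been replaced, between retained AgeI and BsrGI sites, with SGFP2, an improved constitutively green fluorescent protein derived from Aequorea victoria GFP. The sequence record is 4,731 nt long. In bacteria the plasmid replicates from a high-copy ColE1/pUC-type origin and is selected with kanamycin. An f1 origin is also present, which allows single-stranded DNA production.

SGFP2 is driven by the human cytomegalovirus immediate early enhancer and promoter. It is followed directly by a multiple cloning site and then an SV40 polyadenylation signal. This "C1" layout lets a gene of interest be cloned in frame downstream of the fluorescent protein, giving a fusion with SGFP2 at the amino terminus of the partner. Used unmodified, the plasmid expresses free SGFP2.

A single NeoR/KanR gene (Tn5 aminoglycoside phosphotransferase) provides both selections. A bacterial bla-type promoter placed ahead of the SV40 enhancer/early promoter gives kanamycin resistance in E. coli, while the SV40 promoter together with the HSV TK polyadenylation signal gives G418 resistance for selecting stably transfected mammalian cells. The short large T antigen, ble and bGH poly(A) fragments in the annotation are most likely residual or incidental backbone sequence matches rather than functional elements.

Typical uses are as a bright green marker or transfection control, and as a starting vector for making SGFP2-tagged fusion proteins for live-cell fluorescence imaging. The associated publication also describes these improved variants for expression in bacteria, but this construct is configured for mammalian cells.
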