Features (pLannotate 1.2.2; 14 found; start..end, strand, type, name):
     61..364     +  enhancer       CMV enhancer: human cytomegalovirus immediate early enhancer
    365..568     +  promoter       CMV promoter: human cytomegalovirus (CMV) immediate early promoter
    613..1329    +  CDS            SGFP2: SGFP2 is a basic (constitutively fluorescent) green fluorescent protein published in 2007, derived from Aequorea victoria. It has moderate acid sensitivity.
   1330..1395    +  misc_feature   MCS: multiple cloning site
   1412..1496    +  CDS            large T antigen (fragment): large T antigen from SV40 (simian virus 40)
   1519..1640    +  polyA_signal   SV40 poly(A) signal: SV40 polyadenylation signal
   1674..2102    -  rep_origin     f1 ori (sequence partly withheld): f1 bacteriophage origin of replication; arrow indicates direction of (+) strand synthesis
   2129..2233    +  promoter       AmpR promoter: bla
   2235..2592    +  promoter       SV40 promoter: SV40 enhancer and early promoter
   2627..3421    +  CDS            NeoR/KanR: aminoglycoside phosphotransferase from Tn5; aph(3')-II (or nptII); confers resistance to neomycin, kanamycin, and G418 (Geneticin®)
   3442..3594    +  CDS            ble (fragment): BLE_KLEPN - Experimental evidence at protein level: Swiss-Prot protein existence level 1. Binding protein with a strong affinity to the bleomycin family of antibiotics. Binds to CL990; an antimitotic-antibiotic compound. From Klebsiella pneumoniae.
   3653..3700    +  polyA_signal   HSV TK poly(A) signal: herpes simplex virus thymidine kinase polyadenylation signal (Cole and Stacy, 1985)
   3791..3807    -  polyA_signal   bGH poly(A) signal (fragment): bovine growth hormone polyadenylation signal
   4029..4617    +  rep_origin     ori: high-copy-number ColE1/pMB1/pBR322/pUC origin of replication
>Addgene plasmid #22881 | pSGFP2-C1 | depositor full sequence | sequence record 10491 | Author sequence
TAGTTATTAATAGTAATCAATTACGGGGTCATTAGTTCATAGCCCATATATGGAGTTCCGCGTTACATAA
CTTACGGTAAATGGCCCGCCTGGCTGACCGCCCAACGACCCCCGCCCATTGACGTCAATAATGACGTATG
TTCCCATAGTAACGCCAATAGGGACTTTCCATTGACGTCAATGGGTGGAGTATTTACGGTAAACTGCCCA
CTTGGCAGTACATCAAGTGTATCATATGCCAAGTACGCCCCCTATTGACGTCAATGACGGTAAATGGCCC
GCCTGGCATTATGCCCAGTACATGACCTTATGGGACTTTCCTACTTGGCAGTACATCTACGTATTAGTCA
TCGCTATTACCATGGTGATGCGGTTTTGGCAGTACATCAATGGGCGTGGATAGCGGTTTGACTCACGGGG
ATTTCCAAGTCTCCACCCCATTGACGTCAATGGGAGTTTGTTTTGGCACCAAAATCAACGGGACTTTCCA
AAATGTCGTAACAACTCCGCCCCATTGACGCAAATGGGCGGTAGGCGTGTACGGTGGGAGGTCTATATAA
GCAGAGCTGGTTTAGTGAACCGTCAGATCCGCTAGCGCTACCGGTCGCCACCATGGTGAGCAAGGGCGAG
GAGCTGTTCACCGGGGTGGTGCCCATCCTGGTCGAGCTGGACGGCGACGTAAACGGCCACAAGTTCAGCG
TGTCCGGCGAGGGCGAGGGCGATGCCACCTACGGCAAGCTGACCCTGAAGTTCATCTGCACCACCGGCAA
GCTGCCCGTGCCCTGGCCCACCCTCGTGACCACCCTGACCTACGGCGTGCAGTGCTTCGCCCGCTACCCC
GACCACATGAAGCAGCACGACTTCTTCAAGTCCGCCATGCCCGAAGGCTACGTCCAGGAGCGCACCATCT
TCTTCAAGGACGACGGCAACTACAAGACCCGCGCCGAGGTGAAGTTCGAGGGCGACACCCTGGTGAACCG
CATCGAGCTGAAGGGCATCGACTTCAAGGAGGACGGCAACATCCTGGGGCACAAGCTGGAGTACAACTAC
AACAGCCACAACGTCTATATCACCGCCGACAAGCAGAAGAACGGCATCAAGGCCAACTTCAAGATCCGCC
ACAACATCGAGGACGGCGGCGTGCAGCTCGCCGACCACTACCAGCAGAACACCCCCATCGGCGACGGCCC
CGTGCTGCTGCCCGACAACCACTACCTGAGCACCCAGTCCAAGCTGAGCAAAGACCCCAACGAGAAGCGC
GATCACATGGTCCTGCTGGAGTTCGTGACCGCCGCCGGGATCACTCTCGGCATGGACGAGCTGTACAAGT
CCGGACTCAGATCTCGAGCTCAAGCTTCGAATTCTGCAGTCGACGGTACCGCGGGCCCGGGATCCACCGG
ATCTAGATAACTGATCATAATCAGCCATACCACATTTGTAGAGGTTTTACTTGCTTTAAAAAACCTCCCA
CACCTCCCCCTGAACCTGAAACATAAAATGAATGCAATTGTTGTTGTTAACTTGTTTATTGCAGCTTATA
ATGGTTACAAATAAAGCAATAGCATCACAAATTTCACAAATAAAGCATTTTTTTCACTGCATTCTAGTTG
TGGTTTGTCCAAACTCATCAATGTATCTTAACGCGTAAATTGTAAGCGTTAATATTTTGTTAAAATTCGC
GTTAAATTTTTGTTAAATCAGCTCATTTTTTAACCAATAGGCCGAAATCGGCAAAATCCCTTATAAATCA
AAAGAATAGACCGAGATAGGGT
[37 nt withheld, positions 1773-1809]
AAAGAACGTGGACTCCAACGTCAAAGG
[49 nt withheld, positions 1837-1885]
T
[91 nt withheld, positions 1887-1977]
G
[124 nt withheld, positions 1979-2102]
CAGGTGGCACTTTTCGGGGAAATGTGCGCGGAACCCCTATTTGTTTATTTTTCTAAATACATTCAAATAT
GTATCCGCTCATGAGACAATAACCCTGATAAATGCTTCAATAATATTGAAAAAGGAAGAGTCCTGAGGCG
GAAAGAACCAGCTGTGGAATGTGTGTCAGTTAGGGTGTGGAAAGTCCCCAGGCTCCCCAGCAGGCAGAAG
TATGCAAAGCATGCATCTCAATTAGTCAGCAACCAGGTGTGGAAAGTCCCCAGGCTCCCCAGCAGGCAGA
AGTATGCAAAGCATGCATCTCAATTAGTCAGCAACCATAGTCCCGCCCCTAACTCCGCCCATCCCGCCCC
TAACTCCGCCCAGTTCCGCCCATTCTCCGCCCCATGGCTGACTAATTTTTTTTATTTATGCAGAGGCCGA
GGCCGCCTCGGCCTCTGAGCTATTCCAGAAGTAGTGAGGAGGCTTTTTTGGAGGCCTAGGCTTTTGCAAA
GATCGATCAAGAGACAGGATGAGGATCGTTTCGCATGATTGAACAAGATGGATTGCACGCAGGTTCTCCG
GCCGCTTGGGTGGAGAGGCTATTCGGCTATGACTGGGCACAACAGACAATCGGCTGCTCTGATGCCGCCG
TGTTCCGGCTGTCAGCGCAGGGGCGCCCGGTTCTTTTTGTCAAGACCGACCTGTCCGGTGCCCTGAATGA
ACTGCAAGACGAGGCAGCGCGGCTATCGTGGCTGGCCACGACGGGCGTTCCTTGCGCAGCTGTGCTCGAC
GTTGTCACTGAAGCGGGAAGGGACTGGCTGCTATTGGGCGAAGTGCCGGGGCAGGATCTCCTGTCATCTC
ACCTTGCTCCTGCCGAGAAAGTATCCATCATGGCTGATGCAATGCGGCGGCTGCATACGCTTGATCCGGC
TACCTGCCCATTCGACCACCAAGCGAAACATCGCATCGAGCGAGCACGTACTCGGATGGAAGCCGGTCTT
GTCGATCAGGATGATCTGGACGAAGAGCATCAGGGGCTCGCGCCAGCCGAACTGTTCGCCAGGCTCAAGG
CGAGCATGCCCGACGGCGAGGATCTCGTCGTGACCCATGGCGATGCCTGCTTGCCGAATATCATGGTGGA
AAATGGCCGCTTTTCTGGATTCATCGACTGTGGCCGGCTGGGTGTGGCGGACCGCTATCAGGACATAGCG
TTGGCTACCCGTGATATTGCTGAAGAGCTTGGCGGCGAATGGGCTGACCGCTTCCTCGTGCTTTACGGTA
TCGCCGCTCCCGATTCGCAGCGCATCGCCTTCTATCGCCTTCTTGACGAGTTCTTCTGAGCGGGACTCTG
GGGTTCGAAATGACCGACCAAGCGACGCCCAACCTGCCATCACGAGATTTCGATTCCACCGCCGCCTTCT
ATGAAAGGTTGGGCTTCGGAATCGTTTTCCGGGACGCCGGCTGGATGATCCTCCAGCGCGGGGATCTCAT
GCTGGAGTTCTTCGCCCACCCTAGGGGGAGGCTAACTGAAACACGGAAGGAGACAATACCGGAAGGAACC
CGCGCTATGACGGCAATAAAAAGACAGAATAAAACGCACGGTGTTGGGTCGTTTGTTCATAAACGCGGGG
TTCGGTCCCAGGGCTGGCACTCTGTCGATACCCCACCGAGACCCCATTGGGGCCAATACGCCCGCGTTTC
TTCCTTTTCCCCACCCCACCCCCCAAGTTCGGGTGAAGGCCCAGGGCTCGCAGCCAACGTCGGGGCGGCA
GGCCCTGCCATAGCCTCAGGTTACTCATATATACTTTAGATTGATTTAAAACTTCATTTTTAATTTAAAA
GGATCTAGGTGAAGATCCTTTTTGATAATCTCATGACCAAAATCCCTTAACGTGAGTTTTCGTTCCACTG
AGCGTCAGACCCCGTAGAAAAGATCAAAGGATCTTCTTGAGATCCTTTTTTTCTGCGCGTAATCTGCTGC
TTGCAAACAAAAAAACCACCGCTACCAGCGGTGGTTTGTTTGCCGGATCAAGAGCTACCAACTCTTTTTC
CGAAGGTAACTGGCTTCAGCAGAGCGCAGATACCAAATACTGTCCTTCTAGTGTAGCCGTAGTTAGGCCA
CCACTTCAAGAACTCTGTAGCACCGCCTACATACCTCGCTCTGCTAATCCTGTTACCAGTGGCTGCTGCC
AGTGGCGATAAGTCGTGTCTTACCGGGTTGGACTCAAGACGATAGTTACCGGATAAGGCGCAGCGGTCGG
GCTGAACGGGGGGTTCGTGCACACAGCCCAGCTTGGAGCGAACGACCTACACCGAACTGAGATACCTACA
GCGTGAGCTATGAGAAAGCGCCACGCTTCCCGAAGGGAGAAAGGCGGACAGGTATCCGGTAAGCGGCAGG
GTCGGAACAGGAGAGCGCACGAGGGAGCTTCCAGGGGGAAACGCCTGGTATCTTTATAGTCCTGTCGGGT
TTCGCCACCTCTGACTTGAGCGTCGATTTTTGTGATGCTCGTCAGGGGGGCGGAGCCTATGGAAAAACGC
CAGCAACGCGGCCTTTTTACGGTTCCTGGCCTTTTGCTGGCCTTTTGCTCACATGTTCTTTCCTGCGTTA
TCCCCTGATTCTGTGGATAACCGTATTACCGCCATGCAT
