>Addgene plasmid #22881 | pSGFP2-C1 | addgene partial sequence | sequence record 28913 | 22881 with CMV-F
GTGAACCGTCAGATCCGCTAGCGCTACCGGTCGCCACCATGGTGAGCAAGGGCGAGGAGCTGTTCACCGG
GGTGGTGCCCATCCTGGTCGAGCTGGACGGCGACGTAAACGGCCACAAGTTCAGCGTGTCCGGCGAGGGC
GAGGGCGATGCCACCTACGGCAAGCTGACCCTGAAGTTCATCTGCACCACCGGCAAGCTGCCCGTGCCCT
GGCCCACCCTCGTGACCACCCTGACCTACGGCGTGCAGTGCTTCGCCCGCTACCCCGACCACATGAAGCA
GCACGACTTCTTCAAGTCCGCCATGCCCGAAGGCTACGTCCAGGAGCGCACCATCTTCTTCAAGGACGAC
GGCAACTACAAGACCCGCGCCGAGGTGAAGTTCGAGGGCGACACCCTGGTGAACCGCATCGAGCTGAAGG
GCATCGACTTCAAGGAGGACGGCAACATCCTGGGGCACAAGCTGGAGTACAACTACAACAGCCACAACGT
CTATATCACCGCCGACAAGCAGAAGAACGGCATCAAGGCCAACTTCAAGATCCGCCACAACATCGAGGAC
GGCGGCGTGCAGCTCGCCGACCACTACCAGCAGAACACCCCCATCGGCGACGGCCCCGTGCTGCTGCCCG
ACAACCACTACCTGAGCACCCAGTCCAAGCTGAGCAAAGACCCCAACGAGAAGCGCGATCACATGGTCCT
GCTGGAGTTCGTGACGCCCCC
